>Addgene plasmid #238832 | SmBiT-KRAS(G12V) BiBiT Ready Vector | addgene full sequence | sequence record 479923 | Addgene NGS Result
AAGACGCGTTAATTAAGACGTCGGCAGTGAAAAAAATGCTTTATTTGTGAAATTTGTGATGCTATTGCTT
TATTTGTAACCATTATAAGCTGCAATAAACAAGTTAACAACAACAATTGCATTCATTTTATGTTTCAGGT
TCAGGGGGAGGTGTGGGAGGTTTTTTAAAGCAAGTAAAACCTCTACAAATGTGGTATGGCTGATTATGAT
CCGCGGCCGCAATACGTCGACGTTATCAGCTGACTTCGTACGAGAGCCTAGGATTATGGCGCGCCACTAG
TTATTAATAGTAATCAATTACGGGGTCATTAGTTCATAGCCCATATATGGAGTTCCGCGTTACATAACTT
ACGGTAAATGGCCCGCCTGGCTGACCGCCCAACGACCCCCGCCCATTGACGTCAATAATGACGTATGTTC
CCATAGTAACGCCAATAGGGACTTTCCATTGACGTCAATGGGTGGAGTATTTACGGTAAACTGCCCACTT
GGCAGTACATCAAGTGTATCATATGCCAAGTCCGCCCCCTATTGACGTCAATGACGGTAAATGGCCCGCC
TGGCATTATGCCCAGTACATGACCTTACGGGACTTTCCTACTTGGCAGTACATCTACGTATTAGTCATCG
CTATTACCATGGTGATGCGGTTTTGGCAGTACACCAATGGGCGTGGATAGCGGTTTGACTCACGGGGATT
TCCAAGTCTCCACCCCATTGACGTCAATGGGAGTTTGTTTTGGCACCAAAATCAACGGGACTTTCCAAAA
TGTCGTAATAACCCCGCCCCGTTGACGCAAATGGGCGGTAGGCGTGTACGGTGGGAGGTCTATATAAGCA
GAGCTGGTTTAGTGAACCGTCAGATCACTAGAAGCTTTATTGCGGTAGTTTATCACAGTTAAATTGCTAA
CGCAGTCAGTGCTTCTGACACAACAGTCTCGAACTTAAGCTGCAGAAGTTGGTCGTGAGGCACTGGGCAG
GTAAGTATCAAGGTTACAAGACAGGTTTAAGGAGACCAATAGAAACTGGGCTTGTCGAGACAGAGAAGAC
TCTTGCGTTTCTGATAGGCACCTATTGGTCTTACTGACATCCACTTTGCCTTTCTCTCCACAGGTGTCCA
CTCCCAGTTCAATTACAGCTCTTAAGGCTAGAGTATTAATACGACTCACTATAGGGCTAGCGCTCACCAT
GGTGACCGGCTACCGGCTGTTCGAGGAGATTCTCGGGAGCTCCGGTGGTGGCGGGAGCGGAGGTGGAGGC
TCGAGCGGTGCGATCGCCATGACTGAATATAAACTTGTGGTAGTTGGAGCTGTTGGCGTAGGCAAGAGTG
CCTTGACGATACAGCTAATTCAGAATCATTTTGTGGACGAATATGATCCAACAATAGAGGATTCCTACAG
GAAGCAAGTAGTAATTGATGGAGAAACCTGTCTCTTGGATATTCTCGACACAGCAGGTCAAGAGGAGTAC
AGTGCAATGAGGGACCAGTACATGAGGACTGGGGAGGGCTTTCTTTGTGTATTTGCCATAAATAATACTA
AATCATTTGAAGATATTCACCATTATAGAGAACAAATTAAAAGAGTTAAGGACTCTGAAGATGTACCTAT
GGTCCTAGTAGGAAATAAATGTGATTTGCCTTCTAGAACAGTAGACACAAAACAGGCTCAGGACTTAGCA
AGAAGTTATGGAATTCCTTTTATTGAAACATCAGCAAAGACAAGACAGGGTGTTGATGATGCCTTCTATA
CATTAGTTCGAGAAATTCGAAAACATAAAGAAAAGATGAGCAAAGATGGTAAAAAGAAGAAAAAGAAGTC
AAAGACAAAGTGTGTAATTATGTAAGTTTAAACGAATTCGGGCTCGGTACCCGGGGATCCTCTAGAGTCG
ACCTGCAGGCATGCAAGCTGATCCGGCTGCTAACAAAGCCCGAAAGGAAGCTGAGTTGGCTGCTGCCACC
GCTGAGCAAGGCCGCTTCGAGCAGACATGATAAGATACATTGATGAGTTTGGACAAACCACAACTAGAAT
GCAGTGAAAAAAATGCTTTATTTGTGAAATTTGTGATGCTATTGCTTTATTTGTAACCATTATAAGCTGC
AATAAACAAGTTAACAACAACAATTGCATTCATTTTATGTTTCAGGTTCAGGGGGAGATGTGGGAGGTTT
TTTTAAGCAAGTAAAACCTCTACAAATGTGGTAAAATCTTAATTAAGAATTCTAATATAACTTCGTATAG
CATACATTATACGAAGTTATGGATCCACTGTTGACAATTAATCATCGGCATAGTATATCGGCATAGTATA
ATACGACAAGGTGAGGAACTAAACCCAGGAGGCAGATCATGATTGAACAAGATGGATTGCACGCAGGTTC
TCCGGCCGCTTGGGTGGAGAGGCTATTCGGCTATGACTGGGCACAACAGACAATCGGCTGCTCTGATGCC
GCCGTGTTCCGGCTGTCAGCGCAGGGGCGCCCGGTTCTTTTTGTCAAGACCGACCTGTCCGGTGCCCTGA
ATGAACTGCAGGACGAGGCAGCGCGGCTATCGTGGCTGGCCACGACGGGCGTTCCTTGCGCAGCTGTGCT
CGACGTTGTCACTGAAGCGGGAAGGGACTGGCTGCTATTGGGCGAAGTGCCGGGGCAGGATCTCCTGTCA
TCTCACCTTGCTCCTGCCGAGAAAGTATCCATCATGGCTGATGCAATGCGGCGGCTGCATACGCTTGATC
CGGCTACCTGCCCATTCGACCACCAAGCGAAACATCGCATCGAGCGAGCACGTACTCGGATGGAAGCCGG
TCTTGTCGATCAGGATGATCTGGACGAAGAGCATCAGGGGCTCGCGCCAGCCGAACTGTTCGCCAGGCTC
AAGGCGCGCATGCCCGACGGCGAGGATCTCGTCGTGACCCATGGCGATGCCTGCTTGCCGAATATCATGG
TGGAAAATGGCCGCTTTTCTGGATTCATCGACTGTGGCCGGCTGGGTGTGGCGGACCGCTATCAGGACAT
AGCGTTGGCTACCCGTGATATTGCTGAAGAGCTTGGCGGCGAATGGGCTGACCGCTTCCTCGTGCTTTAC
GGTATCGCCGCTCCCGATTCGCAGCGCATCGCCTTCTATCGCCTTCTTGACGAGTTCTTCTGATTCGAAA
TGACCGACCAAGCGACGCCCAACCGGTATCAGCTCACTCAAAGGCGGTAATACGGTTATCCACAGAATCA
GGGGATAACGCAGGAAAGAACATGTCAAACATGAGAATTACAACTTATATCGTATGGGGCTGACTTCAGG
TGCTACATTTGAAGAGATAAATTGCACTGAAATCTAGAAATATTTTATCTGATTAATAAGATGATCTTCT
TGAGATCGTTTTGGTCTGCGCGTAATCTCTTGCTCTGAAAACGAAAAAACCGCCTTGCAGGGCGGTTTTT
CGAAGGTTCTCTGAGCTACCAACTCTTTGAACCGAGGTAACTGGCTTGGAGGAGCGCAGTCACCAAAACT
TGTCCTTTCAGTTTAGCCTTAACCGGCGCATGACTTCAAGACTAACTCCTCTAAATCAATTACCAGTGGC
TGCTGCCAGTGGTGCTTTTGCATGTCTTTCCGGGTTGGACTCAAGACGATAGTTACCGGATAAGGCGCAG
CGGTCGGACTGAACGGGGGGTTCGTGCATACAGTCCAGCTTGGAGCGAACTGCCTACCCGGAACTGAGTG
TCAGGCGTGGAATGAGACAAACGCGGCCATAACAGCGGAATGACACCGGTAAACCGAAAGGCAGGAACAG
GAGAGCGCACGAGGGAGCCGCCAGGGGGAAACGCCTGGTATCTTTATAGTCCTGTCGGGTTTCGCCACCA
CTGATTTGAGCGTCAGATTTCGTGATGCTTGTCAGGGGGGCGGAGCCTATGGAAAAACGGCTTTGCCGCG
GCCCTCTCACTTCCCTGTTAAGTATCTTCCTGGCATCTTCCAGGAAATCTCCGCCCCGTTCGTAAGCCAT
TTCCGCTCGCCGCAGTCGAACGACCGAGCGTAGCGAGTCAGTGAGCGAGGAAGCGGAATATATCCTGTAT
CACATATTCTGCTGACGCACCGGTGCAGCCTTTTTTCTCCTGCCACATGAAGCACTTCACTGACACCCTC
ATCAGTGCCAACATAGTAAGCCAGTATACACTCCGCTAGCGCTGATGTCCGGAATCGTCACACAAAAAAC
CAACACACAGATGTAATGAAAATAAAGATATTTTATTGCGGCCATCGTGATGGCTAGAGTTTAGCCCTCC
CACACATAACCAGAGGGCAGCAATTCACGAATCCCAACTGCCGTCGGCTGTCCATCACTGTCCTTCACTA
TGGCTTTGATCCCAGGATGCAGATCGAGAAGCACCTGTCGGCACCGTCCGCAGGGGCTCAAGATGCCCCT
GTTCTCATTTCCGATCGCGACGATACAAGTCAGGTTGCCAGCTGCCGCAGCAGCAGCAGTGCCCAGCACC
ACGAGTTCTGCACAAGGTCCCCCAGTAAAATGATATACATTGACACCAGTGAAGATGCGGCCGTCGCTAG
AGAGAGCTGCGCTGGCGACGCTGTAGTCTTCAGAGATGGGGATGCTGTTGATTGTAGCCGTTGCTCTTTC
AATGAGGGTGGATTCTTCTTGAGACAAAGGCTTGGCCATGGTGGCGCTAGTGTCAGAAGAATCGAGCTTT
TTGCAAAAGCCTAGGCCTCCAAAAAAGCCTCCTCACTACTTCTGGAATAGCTCAGAGGCCGAGGCGGCCT
CGGCCTCTGCATAAATAAAAAAAATTAGTCAGCCATGGGGCGGAGAATGGGCGGAACTGGGCGGAGTTAG
GGGCGGGATGGGCGGAGTTAGGGGCGGGACTATGGTTGCTGACTAATTGAGATGCATGCTTTGCATACTT
CTGCCTGCTGGGGAGCCTGGGGACTTTCCACACCTGGTTGCTGACTAATTGAGATGCATGCTTTGCATAC
TTCTGCCTGCTGGGGAGCCTGGGGACTTTCCACACCCTAACTGACACACATTCCACAGCTGGTTCTTTCC
GCCTCAGAAGGTACCTAACCAAGTTCCTCTTTCAGAGGTTATTTCAGGCCATGGTGCTGCGC
Features (pLannotate 1.2.2; 20 found; start..end, strand, type, name):
     24..105     -  polyA_signal   SV40 poly(A) signal: SV40 polyadenylation signal
    128..211     -  CDS            large T antigen (fragment): large T antigen from SV40 (simian virus 40)
    276..641     +  enhancer       CMV enhancer: human cytomegalovirus immediate early enhancer
    643..842     +  promoter       CMV promoter: human cytomegalovirus (CMV) immediate early promoter
    981..1113    +  intron         chimeric intron: chimera between introns from human β-globin and immunoglobulin heavy chain genes
   1157..1175    +  promoter       T7 promoter: promoter for bacteriophage T7 RNA polymerase
   1279..1845    +  CDS            K-Ras (G12V): human oncoprotein generated by the G12V mutation in the small GTPase K-Ras
   1854..1909    +  misc_feature   MCS: pUC18/19 multiple cloning site
   1916..1965    +  CDS            SET1 (fragment): solubility-enhancement tag derived from T7 phage gene 10B
   1991..2112    -  polyA_signal   SV40 poly(A) signal: SV40 polyadenylation signal
   2135..2203    -  CDS            large T antigen (fragment): large T antigen from SV40 (simian virus 40)
   2227..2260    +  protein_bind   loxP: Cre-mediated recombination occurs in the 8-bp core sequence (GCATACAT). Cre recombinase
   2270..2317    +  promoter       EM7 promoter: synthetic bacterial promoter&nbsp
   2349..3140    +  CDS            neo: KKA2_KLEPN - Also known as kan, nptII. Experimental evidence at protein level: Swiss-Prot protein existence level 1. Resistance to kanamycin, neomycin, paromomycin, ribostamycin, butirosin and gentamicin B. From Klebsiella pneumoniae.
   3360..3905    +  rep_origin     p15A ori: Plasmids containing the medium-copy-number p15A origin of replication can be propagated in E. coli cells that contain a second plasmid with the ColE1 origin.
   3993..4048    +  rep_origin     RSF ori (fragment): Plasmids containing the RSF 1030 origin of replication can be propagated in E. coli cells that contain additional plasmids with compatible origins.
   4147..4173    -  misc_feature   bom (fragment): basis of mobility region from pBR322
   4189..4237    -  polyA_signal   poly(A) signal: synthetic polyadenylation signal
   4261..4659    -  CDS            BSD: blasticidin S deaminase; Aspergillus terreus BSD; confers resistance to blasticidin
   4690..5047    -  promoter       SV40 promoter: SV40 enhancer and early promoter
