[The description below was written by a language model from this plasmid's Addgene catalogue record and pLannotate feature annotations shown in this document.]
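Description:
SmBiT-KRAS(G12V) BiBiT Ready Vector is a mammalian expression plasmid of about 5.1 kb built on the pFN218K SmBiT CMV-Blast Flexi Vector backbone. It produces human KRAS carrying the oncogenic G12V substitution as a fusion with an N-terminal SmBiT tag. SmBiT is the small peptide component of the split NanoLuc luciferase system, which generates luminescence when it associates with the larger complementary luciferase fragment. The tag itself is not called out in the feature table; it presumably sits in the unannotated interval just upstream of the KRAS coding sequence, consistent with the catalogue statement that it is supplied by the backbone.

Expression is driven by the CMV immediate-early enhancer and promoter, followed by a chimeric β-globin/immunoglobulin intron that typically improves transcript processing. A T7 promoter lies ahead of the open reading frame and could support in vitro transcription. The KRAS(G12V) coding sequence is followed by a short multiple cloning site remnant and an SV40 polyadenylation signal. A separate cassette in the opposite orientation uses the SV40 enhancer/early promoter to express blasticidin S deaminase, terminated by a synthetic poly(A) signal, allowing blasticidin selection of stably transfected cells.

In bacteria, selection relies on a kanamycin/neomycin phosphotransferase gene under the EM7 promoter, with a single loxP site annotated just upstream. The automated annotation labels the replication origin as p15A with an adjacent RSF fragment, whereas the catalogue lists the plasmid as high copy, so these origin calls should be treated cautiously. Short matches to SV40 large T antigen and a solubility tag are likely incidental fragments of flanking sequence. The record supports use for expressing tagged mutant KRAS in mammalian cells, most plausibly for luminescent complementation-based assays, though no specific assay is described.
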