Addgene plasmid #238832: SmBiT-KRAS(G12V) BiBiT Ready Vector
Purpose: Express SmBiT-KRAS(G12V) Fusion Protein in Mammalian Cells under a CMV promoter
Depositing lab: Promega Corporation.
Backbone
  Vector backbone: pFN218K SmBiT CMV-Blast Flexi Vector
  Vector type: Mammalian Expression
  Selectable markers: Blasticidin
Growth in bacteria
  Bacterial resistance: Kanamycin, 50 μg/mL
  Growth temperature: 37°C
  Growth strain: DH5alpha
  Copy number: High Copy
Gene/Insert
  Gene/Insert name: KRAS
  Species: H. sapiens (human)
  Mutation: G12V
  Entrez Gene: KRAS (a.k.a. 'C-K-RAS, C-K-RAS, CFC2, K-RAS2A, K-RAS2B, K-RAS4A, K-RAS4B, K-Ras, K-Ras 2, KI-RAS, KRAS1, KRAS2, NS, NS3, OES, RALD, RASK2, c-Ki-ras, c-Ki-ras2)
  Promoter: CMV
  Tag / fusion protein: SmBiT (N terminal on backbone)
  Cloning method: Other
Terms and licenses: Academic/Nonprofit Terms; Industry Terms
How to cite: SmBiT-KRAS(G12V) BiBiT Ready Vector was a gift from Promega Corporation (Addgene plasmid # 238832 ; http://n2t.net/addgene:238832 ; RRID:Addgene_238832)
